Addgene plasmid #48379: pFUSB4_AAGT
Depositing lab: Stephen Ekker. Depositing organization: Mayo Foundation for Medical Education and Research. Publication: High Efficiency In Vivo Genome Engineering with a Simplified 15-RVD GoldyTALEN Design. Ma AC, Lee HB, Clark KJ, Ekker SC. PLoS One. 2013 May 29;8(5):e65259. doi: 10.1371/journal.pone.0065259. Print 2013. PubMed 23734242.
Backbone
  Vector backbone: pFUS_B4
  Vector type: Mammalian Expression, TALEN
Growth in bacteria
  Bacterial resistance: Spectinomycin, 50 μg/mL
  Growth temperature: 37°C
  Growth strain: Top10
  Copy number: Unknown
Gene/Insert
  Gene/Insert name: RVD sequence: NI NI NN NG
  Species: Synthetic
  Cloning method: Unknown
  Sequencing primers: 5′ ttgatgcctggcagttccct; 3′ cgaaccgaacaggcttatgt
Terms and licenses: Academic/Nonprofit Terms; Industry Terms: Not Available to Industry
Depositor comments: Plasmid was created using Golden Gate cloning.
How to cite: pFUSB4_AAGT was a gift from Stephen Ekker (Addgene plasmid # 48379 ; http://n2t.net/addgene:48379 ; RRID:Addgene_48379)
