[The description below was written by a language model from this plasmid's Addgene catalogue record and pLannotate feature annotations shown in this document.]
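Description:
pFUSB4_AAGT is a small (about 2.9 kb) intermediate array plasmid for Golden Gate assembly of TAL effector nucleases, built on the pFUS_B4 backbone. It carries a preassembled synthetic block of four TAL effector repeats whose repeat-variable diresidues are NI NI NN NG. Under the standard RVD code this corresponds to the DNA target bases A, A, G and T, which is reflected in the plasmid name. The depositor notes that the plasmid was made by Golden Gate cloning, and it comes from work describing a simplified 15-RVD GoldyTALEN design for in vivo genome engineering. A ready-made four-repeat module of this kind is presumably meant to be combined with other repeat arrays in a later assembly step into a final TALEN backbone, reducing the number of pieces to be joined, although the record does not spell out the workflow.

The feature table covers the backbone rather than the repeat array, which the automated annotation did not recognise. Propagation in E. coli relies on a high-copy ColE1/pUC-type origin. Selection uses the aadA (SmR) aminoglycoside adenylyltransferase gene, which confers spectinomycin and streptomycin resistance and matches the catalogue's spectinomycin listing. Upstream of aadA lie fragments of a class 1 integron Pc promoter and of a gentamicin acetyltransferase gene, which are probably remnants of the integron cassette the marker came from. Short lacZα and lacI fragments are likely leftovers of a blue/white screening cassette replaced by the insert, and rrnB T1 and T2 terminators are also present. Although the repository classes the vector as mammalian expression/TALEN, no eukaryotic promoter, nuclease domain or polyadenylation signal is annotated, which is consistent with a cloning intermediate rather than an expression construct.
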