Features (pLannotate 1.2.2; 8 found; start..end, strand, type, name):
      3..39      -  CDS            lacZα (fragment): LacZα fragment of β-galactosidase; lacZ fragment
    596..619     +  promoter       Pc promoter (fragment): intI1 (promoter lies within the coding sequence); class 1 integron promoter
    795..851     +  CDS            GmR (fragment): gentamycin acetyltransferase; aacC1; confers resistance to gentamycin
    858..1649    +  CDS            SmR: aminoglycoside adenylyltransferase (Murphy, 1985); aadA; confers resistance to spectinomycin and streptomycin
   1742..2330    +  rep_origin     ori: high-copy-number ColE1/pMB1/pBR322/pUC origin of replication
   2513..2605    +  CDS            lacI (fragment): lac repressor; lacI; The lac repressor binds to the lac operator to inhibit transcription in E. coli. This inhibition can be relieved by adding lactose or isopropyl-β-D-thiogalactopyranoside (IPTG).
   2660..2687    -  terminator     rrnB T2 terminator: transcription terminator T2 from the E. coli rrnB gene
   2819..2862    +  terminator     rrnB T1 terminator: Escherichia coli rrnB; transcription terminator T1 from the E. coli rrnB gene
>Addgene plasmid #48379 | pFUSB4_AAGT | depositor full sequence | sequence record 70079 | Full Sequence
ATGTTTTCCCAGTCACGACGTTGTAAAACGACGGCCAGTCTTAAGCGTCTCATGGCCTGACCCCGGACCA
AGTGGTGGCCTATCGCCAGCAACATTGGCGGCAAGCAAGCGCTCGAAACGGTGCAGCGGCTGTTGCCGGT
GCTGTGCCAGGACCATGGCCTGACCCCGGACCAAGTGGTGGCTATCGCCAGCAACATTGGCGGCAAGCAA
GCGCTCGAAACGGTGCAGCGGCTGTTGCCGGTGCTGTGCCAGGACCATGGCCTGACCCCGGACCAAGTGG
TGGCTATCGCCAGCAACAATGGCGGCAAGCAAGCGCTCGAAACGGTGCAGCGGCTGTTGCCGGTGCTGTG
CCAGGACCATGGCCTGACCCCGGACCAAGTGGTGGCTATCGCCAGCAACGGTGGCGGCAAGCAAGCGCTC
GAAACGGTGCAGCGGCTGTTGCCGGTGCTGTGCCAGGACCATGGCCTGACCCCGGACCAAGTGGTGGCTA
TCGAGACGTCTAGACCAGCCAGGACAGAAATGCCTCGACTTCGCTGCTACCCAAGGTTGCCGGGTGACGC
ACACCGTGGAAACGGATGAAGGCACGAACCCAGTGGACATAAGCCTGTTCGGTTCGTAAGCTGTAATGCA
AGTAGCGTATGCGCTCACGCAACTGGTCCAGAACCTTGACCGAACGCAGCGGTGGTAACGGCGCAGTGGC
GGTTTTCATGGCTTGTTATGACTGTTTTTTTGGGGTACAGTCTATGCCTCGGGCATCCAAGCAGCAAGCG
CGTTACGCCGTGGGTCGATGTTTGATGTTATGGAGCAGCAACGATGTTACGCAGCAGGGCAGTCGCCCTA
AAACAAAGTTAAACATTATGAGGGAAGCGGTGATCGCCGAAGTATCGACTCAACTATCAGAGGTAGTTGG
CGTCATCGAGCGCCATCTCGAACCGACGTTGCTGGCCGTACATTTGTACGGCTCCGCAGTGGATGGCGGC
CTGAAGCCACACAGTGATATTGATTTGCTGGTTACGGTGACCGTAAGGCTTGATGAAACAACGCGGCGAG
CTTTGATCAACGACCTTTTGGAAACTTCGGCTTCCCCTGGAGAGAGCGAGATTCTCCGCGCTGTAGAAGT
CACCATTGTTGTGCACGACGACATCATTCCGTGGCGTTATCCAGCTAAGCGCGAACTGCAATTTGGAGAA
TGGCAGCGCAATGACATTCTTGCAGGTATCTTCGAGCCAGCCACGATCGACATTGATCTGGCTATCTTGC
TGACAAAAGCAAGAGAACATAGCGTTGCCTTGGTAGGTCCAGCGGCGGAGGAACTCTTTGATCCGGTTCC
TGAACAGGATCTATTTGAGGCGCTAAATGAAACCTTAACGCTATGGAACTCGCCGCCCGACTGGGCTGGC
GATGAGCGAAATGTAGTGCTTACGTTGTCCCGCATTTGGTACAGCGCAGTAACCGGCAAAATCGCGCCGA
AGGATGTCGCTGCCGACTGGGCAATGGAGCGCCTGCCGGCCCAGTATCAGCCCGTCATACTTGAAGCTAG
ACAGGCTTATCTTGGACAAGAAGAAGATCGCTTGGCCTCGCGCGCAGATCAGTTGGAAGAATTTGTCCAC
TACGTGAAAGGCGAGATCACCAAGGTAGTCGGCAAATAACCCTCGAGCCACCCATGACCAAAATCCCTTA
ACGTGAGTTACGCGTCGTTCCACTGAGCGTCAGACCCCGTAGAAAAGATCAAAGGATCTTCTTGAGATCC
TTTTTTTCTGCGCGTAATCTGCTGCTTGCAAACAAAAAAACCACCGCTACCAGCGGTGGTTTGTTTGCCG
GATCAAGAGCTACCAACTCTTTTTCCGAAGGTAACTGGCTTCAGCAGAGCGCAGATACCAAATACTGTCC
TTCTAGTGTAGCCGTAGTTAGGCCACCACTTCAAGAACTCTGTAGCACCGCCTACATACCTCGCTCTGCT
AATCCTGTTACCAGTGGCTGCTGCCAGTGGCGATAAGTCGTGTCTTACCGGGTTGGACTCAAGACGATAG
TTACCGGATAAGGCGCAGCGGTCGGGCTGAACGGGGGGTTCGTGCACACAGCCCAGCTTGGAGCGAACGA
CCTACACCGAACTGAGATACCTACAGCGTGAGCATTGAGAAAGCGCCACGCTTCCCGAAGGGAGAAAGGC
GGACAGGTATCCGGTAAGCGGCAGGGTCGGAACAGGAGAGCGCACGAGGGAGCTTCCAGGGGGAAACGCC
TGGTATCTTTATAGTCCTGTCGGGTTTCGCCACCTCTGACTTGAGCGTCGATTTTTGTGATGCTCGTCAG
GGGGGCGGAGCCTATGGAAAAACGCCAGCAACGCGGCCTTTTTACGGTTCCTGGCCTTTTGCTGGCCTTT
TGCTCACATGTTCTTTCCTGCGTTATCCCCTGATTCTGTGGATAACCGTATTACCGCCTTTGAGTGAGCT
GATACCGCTCGCCGCAGCCGAACGACCGAGCGCAGCGAGTCAGTGAGCGAGGAAGCGGAAGAGCGCCCAA
TACGCAAACCGCCTCTCCCCGCGCGTTGGCCGATTCATTAATGCAGCTGGCACGACAGGTTTCCCGACTG
GAAAGCGGGCAGTGAGCGCAACGCAATTAATACGCGTACCGCTAGCCAGGAAGAGTTTGTAGAAACGCAA
AAAGGCCATCCGTCAGGATGGCCTTCTGCTTAGTTTGATGCCTGGCAGTTTATGGCGGGCGTCCTGCCCG
CCACCCTCCGGGCCGTTGCTTCACAACGTTCAAATCCGCTCCCGGCGGATTTGTCCTACTCAGGAGAGCG
TTCACCGACAAACAACAGATAAAACGAAAGGCCCAGTCTTCCGACTGAGCCTTTCGTTTTATTTGATGCC
TGGCAGTTCCCTACTCTCGCGTTAACGCTAGCATGG
