>Addgene plasmid #48379 | pFUSB4_AAGT | addgene partial sequence | sequence record 70744 | pCR8_F1 5'-ttgatgcctggcagttccct-3'
TTGTAAAACGACGGCCAGTCTTAAGCGTCTCATGGCCTGACCCCGGACCAAGTGGTGGCTATCGCCAGCA
ACATTGGCGGCAAGCAAGCGCTCGAAACGGTGCAGCGGCTGTTGCCGGTGCTGTGCCAGGACCATGGCCT
GACCCCGGACCAAGTGGTGGCTATCGCCAGCAACATTGGCGGCAAGCAAGCGCTCGAAACGGTGCAGCGG
CTGTTGCCGGTGCTGTGCCAGGACCATGGCCTGACCCCGGACCAAGTGGTGGCTATCGCCAGCAACAATG
GCGGCAAGCAAGCGCTCGAAACGGTGCAGCGGCTGTTGCCGGTGCTGTGCCAGGACCATGGCCTGACCCC
GGACCAAGTGGTGGCTATCGCCAGCAACGGTGGCGGCAAGCAAGCGCTCGAAACGGTGCAGCGGCTGTTG
CCGGTGCTGTGCCAGGACCATGGCCTGACCCCGGACCAAGTGGTGGCTATCGAGACGTCTAGACCAGCCA
GGACAGAAATGCCTCGACTTCGCTGCTACCCAAGGTTGCCGGGTGACGCACACCGTGGAAACGGATGAAG
GCACGAACCCAGTGGACATAAGCCTGTTCGGTTCGTAAGCTGTAATGCAAGTAGCGTATGCGCTCACGCA
ACTGGTCCAGAACCTTGACCGAACGCAGCGGTGGTAACGGCGCAGTGGCGGTTTTCATGGCTTGTTATGA
CTGTTTTTTTGGGGTACAGTCTATGCCTCGGGCATCCAAGCAGCAAGCGCGTTACGCCGTGGGTCGATGT
TTGATGTTATGGAGCAGCAACGATGTTACGCAGCAGGGCAGTCGCCCTAAAACAAAGTTAAACATTATGA
GGGAAGCGGTGATCGCCGAAGTATCGACTCAACTATCAGA
